Addgene plasmid #112662: p415 GFP-Glo3 Δ2x+ve
Purpose: Expression S.cerevisiae
Depositing lab: Blanche Schwappach. Depositing organization: Universitaetsmedizin Goettingen. Publication: Dissection of GTPase-activating proteins reveals functional asymmetry in the COPI coat of budding yeast. Arakel EC, Huranova M, Estrada AF, Rau EM, Spang A, Schwappach B. J Cell Sci. 2019 Aug 29;132(16). pii: jcs.232124. doi: 10.1242/jcs.232124. PubMed 31331965.
Backbone
  Vector backbone: P415 Met25
  Vector type: Yeast Expression
  Selectable markers: LEU2
Growth in bacteria
  Bacterial resistance: Ampicillin, 100 μg/mL
  Growth temperature: 37°C
  Growth strain: DH5alpha
  Copy number: Unknown
Gene/Insert
  Gene/Insert name: GFP- Glo3 Δ2x+ve (alt name: YER122C)
  Species: S. cerevisiae (budding yeast)
  Insert size (bp): 2241
  Mutation: Mutations (R223E, K224E, K225E, K233E, K234E, K235E) affecting COPI binding
  Promoter: Met25
  Tag / fusion protein: sfGFP (N terminal on insert)
  Cloning method: Restriction Enzyme; 5′ cloning site Xba1 (not destroyed); 3′ cloning site Xma1 (not destroyed)
  Sequencing primers: 5′ GGCACCTTGTCCAATTGAACACGCTCGATG; 3′ TTTTCAGTATAATGTTACATGCGTACACGC
Terms and licenses: Academic/Nonprofit Terms; Industry Terms: Not Available to Industry
How to cite: p415 GFP-Glo3 Δ2x+ve was a gift from Blanche Schwappach (Addgene plasmid # 112662 ; http://n2t.net/addgene:112662 ; RRID:Addgene_112662)
