[The description below was written by a language model from this plasmid's Addgene catalogue record and pLannotate feature annotations shown in this document.]
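Description:
p415 GFP-Glo3 Δ2x+ve is a yeast expression plasmid of about 8.9 kb built on the p415 Met25 backbone, a centromeric E. coli–S. cerevisiae shuttle vector. In yeast it is maintained through a CEN6/ARS element, which normally gives stable, low-copy inheritance, and it is selected by LEU2 complementation of leucine auxotrophy. In bacteria it replicates from a ColE1/pUC-type origin and is selected with ampicillin via β-lactamase. The backbone also carries pBluescript-derived remnants: an f1 origin, T3 and T7 promoters, lac promoter/operator elements and a lacZα fragment. These flank the expression cassette but play no role in yeast expression. The small fragments annotated as lacI, rop, bom, NFS1 and another yeast ORF appear to be backbone remnants or sequence flanking the LEU2 marker rather than functional parts.

The payload is a fusion of superfolder GFP to the N-terminus of Glo3 (YER122C), a budding-yeast GTPase-activating protein for ARF-family GTPases that acts in retrograde Golgi-to-ER vesicular transport. Transcription is driven by the MET25 (MET17) promoter, which is repressed by methionine and so allows expression to be tuned through the medium, and it ends at the CYC1 terminator. The insert was cloned between XbaI and XmaI sites, both of which are retained. The "Δ2x+ve" variant carries six charge-reversal substitutions in two clusters of basic residues (R223E, K224E, K225E and K233E, K234E, K235E), recorded as affecting binding to the COPI coat. The construct therefore lets the localisation and function of a COPI-binding-impaired Glo3 be followed by fluorescence in living yeast, in keeping with the associated study dissecting ArfGAP roles in the COPI coat.
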