Features (pLannotate 1.2.2; 24 found; start..end, strand, type, name):
    502..594     +  CDS            lacI (fragment): lac repressor; lacI; The lac repressor binds to the lac operator to inhibit transcription in E. coli. This inhibition can be relieved by adding lactose or isopropyl-β-D-thiogalactopyranoside (IPTG).
    607..628     +  protein_bind   CAP binding site: CAP binding activates transcription in the presence of cAMP. E. coli catabolite activator protein
    643..673     +  promoter       lac promoter: promoter for the E. coli lac operon
    681..697     +  protein_bind   lac operator: The lac repressor binds to the lac operator to inhibit transcription in E. coli. This inhibition can be relieved by adding lactose or isopropyl-β-D-thiogalactopyranoside (IPTG). lac repressor encoded by lacI
    742..760     +  promoter       T3 promoter: promoter for bacteriophage T3 RNA polymerase
    811..1160    +  promoter       MET17 promoter: S. cerevisiae MET17; expression is repressed by methionine; MET15; MET25
   1169..1882    +  CDS            Superfolder GFP: Superfolder GFP is a basic (constitutively fluorescent) green fluorescent protein published in 2005, derived from Aequorea victoria. It is reported to be a very rapidly-maturing weak dimer.
   1928..3406    +  CDS            GLO3: GLO3_YEAST - Experimental evidence at protein level: Swiss-Prot protein existence level 1. GTPase-activating protein for the ADP ribosylation factor (ARF) family. Involved in retrograde vesicular transport from the Golgi to the endoplasmic reticulum. From Saccharomyces cerevisiae (strain ATCC 204508 / S288c) (Baker's yeast).
   3412..3464    +  misc_feature   MCS (fragment): pBluescript multiple cloning site
   3465..3712    +  terminator     CYC1 terminator: S. cerevisiae CYC1; transcription terminator for CYC1
   3731..3749    -  promoter       T7 promoter: promoter for bacteriophage T7 RNA polymerase
   3757..3912    +  CDS            lacZα (fragment): LacZα fragment of β-galactosidase; lacZ fragment
   3916..4344    +  rep_origin     f1 ori (sequence partly withheld): f1 bacteriophage origin of replication; arrow indicates direction of (+) strand synthesis
   4372..4424    -  misc_feature   bom (fragment): basis of mobility region from pBR322
   4455..4532    +  CDS            YO192_YEAST (fragment): Experimental evidence at protein level: Swiss-Prot protein existence level 1. From Saccharomyces cerevisiae (strain ATCC 204508 / S288c) (Baker's yeast).
   4672..5079    +  promoter       LEU2 promoter: S. cerevisiae LEU2
   5080..6174    +  CDS            LEU2: 3-isopropylmalate dehydrogenase, required for leucine biosynthesis; S. cerevisiae LEU2; yeast auxotrophic marker
   6536..6652    -  CDS            NFS1 (fragment): NFS1_YEAST - Also known as SPL1 From Saccharomyces cerevisiae (strain ATCC 204508 / S288c) (Baker's yeast).
   6651..6701    -  misc_feature   bom (fragment): basis of mobility region from pBR322
   6803..6838    -  CDS            rop (fragment): Rop protein, which maintains plasmids at low copy number; rop
   6907..7410    -  misc_feature   CEN/ARS: S. cerevisiae CEN6 centromere fused to an autonomously replicating sequence
   7447..7551    +  promoter       AmpR promoter: bla
   7552..8412    +  CDS            AmpR: β-lactamase; bla; confers resistance to ampicillin, carbenicillin, and related antibiotics
   8583..319     +  rep_origin     ori (across the origin): high-copy-number ColE1/pMB1/pBR322/pUC origin of replication
>Addgene plasmid #112662 | p415 GFP-Glo3 Δ2x+ve | addgene full sequence | sequence record 256187 | Addgene NGS Result
GTTGGACTCAAGACGATAGTTACCGGATAAGGCGCAGCGGTCGGGCTGAACGGGGGGTTCGTGCACACAG
CCCAGCTTGGAGCGAACGACCTACACCGAACTGAGATACCTACAGCGTGAGCTATGAGAAAGCGCCACGC
TTCCCGAAGGGAGAAAGGCGGACAGGTATCCGGTAAGCGGCAGGGTCGGAACAGGAGAGCGCACGAGGGA
GCTTCCAGGGGGAAACGCCTGGTATCTTTATAGTCCTGTCGGGTTTCGCCACCTCTGACTTGAGCGTCGA
TTTTTGTGATGCTCGTCAGGGGGGCGGAGCCTATGGAAAAACGCCAGCAACGCGGCCTTTTTACGGTTCC
TGGCCTTTTGCTGGCCTTTTGCTCACATGTTCTTTCCTGCGTTATCCCCTGATTCTGTGGATAACCGTAT
TACCGCCTTTGAGTGAGCTGATACCGCTCGCCGCAGCCGAACGACCGAGCGCAGCGAGTCAGTGAGCGAG
GAAGCGGAAGAGCGCCCAATACGCAAACCGCCTCTCCCCGCGCGTTGGCCGATTCATTAATGCAGCTGGC
ACGACAGGTTTCCCGACTGGAAAGCGGGCAGTGAGCGCAACGCAATTAATGTGAGTTAGCTCACTCATTA
GGCACCCCAGGCTTTACACTTTATGCTTCCGGCTCGTATGTTGTGTGGAATTGTGAGCGGATAACAATTT
CACACAGGAAACAGCTATGACCATGATTACGCCAAGCGCGCAATTAACCCTCACTAAAGGGAACAAAAGC
TGGAGCTCCGGATGCAAGGGTTCGAATCCCTTAGCTCTCATTATTTTTTGCTTTTTCTCTTGAGGTCACA
TGATCGCAAAATGGCAAATGGCACGTGAAGCTGTCGATATTGGGGAACTGTGGTGGTTGGCAAATGACTA
ATTAAGTTAGTCAAGGCGCCATCCTCATGAAAACTGTGTAACATAATAACCGAAGTGTCGAAAAGGTGGC
ACCTTGTCCAATTGAACACGCTCGATGAAAAAAATAAGATATATATAAGGTTAAGTAAAGCGTCTGTTAG
AAAGGAAGTTTTTCCTTTTTCTTGCTCTCTTGTCTTTTCATCTACTATTTCCTTCGTGTAATACAGGGTC
GTCAGATACATAGATACAATTCTATTACCCCCATCCATACTCTAGAGCATGTCCAAGGGTGAAGAGCTAT
TTACTGGGGTTGTACCCATTTTGGTAGAACTGGACGGAGATGTAAACGGACATAAATTCTCTGTTAGAGG
TGAGGGCGAAGGCGATGCCACCAATGGTAAATTGACTCTGAAGTTTATATGCACTACGGGTAAATTACCT
GTTCCTTGGCCAACCCTAGTAACAACTTTGACATATGGTGTTCAATGTTTCTCAAGATACCCAGACCATA
TGAAAAGGCATGATTTCTTTAAAAGTGCTATGCCAGAAGGCTACGTGCAAGAGAGAACTATCTCCTTTAA
GGATGACGGTACGTATAAAACACGAGCAGAAGTGAAATTCGAAGGGGATACACTAGTTAATCGCATCGAA
TTAAAGGGTATAGACTTTAAGGAAGATGGTAATATTCTCGGCCATAAACTTGAGTATAATTTCAACTCGC
ATAATGTGTACATTACAGCTGACAAACAAAAGAACGGAATTAAAGCGAATTTTAAAATCAGGCACAACGT
CGAAGATGGGTCTGTTCAACTTGCCGATCATTATCAGCAAAACACCCCTATTGGTGATGGTCCAGTCTTG
TTACCTGATAATCACTACTTAAGCACACAGTCGAGATTATCCAAAGATCCAAACGAAAAGAGAGACCACA
TGGTCTTGTTAGAATTTGTTACTGCTGCTGGTATTACCCATGGTATGGATGAATTGTACAAAGGCGGCGG
CAGCGCCGCCGCCGGCGGCGGCAGCCGCGGATCCGCGATGAGTAACGATGAAGGAGAAACATTTGCCACG
GAACAGACTACTCAACAAGTCTTTCAGAAGCTAGGTAGCAACATGGAAAATCGAGTTTGTTTTGATTGTG
GTAACAAGAATCCTACTTGGACTTCGGTACCTTTTGGTGTGATGCTGTGTATTCAATGCTCTGCTGTGCA
TAGAAACATGGGTGTTCATATCACCTTTGTAAAGTCTTCTACATTAGATAAATGGACAATTAACAATTTA
AGAAGGTTTAAGTTGGGCGGGAACCATAAGGCTCGTGATTTTTTCTTAAAGAACAATGGGAAACAGCTAC
TAAATACAGCAAATGTTGACGCGAAAACAAAATATACGAGCCCTGTTGCTAAGAAATATAAGATACATCT
CGACAAGAAGGTTCAAAAGGATATGGAGTTATACCCATCAGAATTAGTCTTGAACGGTCAAGATTCTTCG
GACTCACCGTTGGACACCGATTCAGACGCTTCCAGGTCGACTTCCAAAGAAAATAGTGTTGACGATTTTT
TCTCTAATTGGCAAAAACCAAGCTCCAATTCCAGTTCTAAACTCAATGTAAATACAGGCTCTCTCGCCCC
AAAAAACAACACCACAGGCAGCACACCCAAGACCACTGTCACTAAAACGAGAAGTTCTATCTTAACGGCT
AGCGAAGAGGAACCGGTATTAAACTCGCAAGATGAAGAGGAACATTCAATTTTGTCTTCGTCAAGAAAGC
CCACTAGACTAACCGCAAAGAAAGTCGACAAATCACAGGCAGAAGACTTGTTTGATCAATTTAAAAAAGA
GGCTCAACAAGAAAAGGAGGACGAGTTCACTAATTCGTCTTCTAGCACCAAAATTAGACAAAATGATTAC
GATTCCCAATTTATGAATAACAGTAAAGGCAACAATAATAACAGTATAGATGATATTAATACCCAGCCTG
ATGAATTCAATGATTTTTTAAATGACACTTCAAACAGCTTCGACACAACTAGAAAAGAACAGCAAGATAC
TTTAACACCCAAGTTTGCCAAATTGGGATTTGGTATGACCATGAATGACGCCAATGATTTGGCAAAGCAA
CAAAAAGAATCTCAGAAAATAGCTCAGGGACCAAGATATACGGGCAGAATCGCGGAAAGGTACGGCACAC
AAAAAGCTATATCATCTGATCAATTATTTGGTCGTGGCTCATTTGATGAAGCAGCAAACAGGGAAGCGCA
TGACAAGTTGAAAACATTTGACAATGCTACATCAATTTCCTCTTCTTCATACTTTGGAGAAGATAAAGAA
GTGGATGAATTTGGTAATCCCATCAATAGTAGTGGAAGTGGAGCAGGGAATTTTGATGGCCGTAATTCTA
ATAACGGTTTCATCGATTTTAATGCCTCCGCAGATGATGAATTGCAGATGTTGAGAGACGTTGTAGAACA
GGGTGCTGAAAAACTCGGTAGTTATTTAAGGGACTACTTAAGAAAATAATCCCCCCGGGCTGCAGGAATT
CGATATCAAGCTTATCGATACCGTCGACCTCGAGTCATGTAATTAGTTATGTCACGCTTACATTCACGCC
CTCCCCCCACATCCGCTCTAACCGAAAAGGAAGGAGTTAGACAACCTGAAGTCTAGGTCCCTATTTATTT
TTTTATAGTTATGTTAGTATTAAGAACGTTATTTATATTTCAAATTTTTCTTTTTTTTCTGTACAGACGC
GTGTACGCATGTAACATTATACTGAAAACCTTGCTTGAGAAGGTTTTGGGACGCTCGAAGGCTTTAATTT
GCGGCCGGTACCCAATTCGCCCTATAGTGAGTCGTATTACGCGCGCTCACTGGCCGTCGTTTTACAACGT
CGTGACTGGGAAAACCCTGGCGTTACCCAACTTAATCGCCTTGCAGCACATCCCCCTTTCGCCAGCTGGC
GTAATAGCGAAGAGGCCCGCACCGATCGCCCTTCCCAACAGTTGCGCAGCCTGAATGGCGAATGG
[124 nt withheld, positions 3916-4039]
C
[91 nt withheld, positions 4041-4131]
A
[49 nt withheld, positions 4133-4181]
CCTTTGACGTTGGAGTCCACGTTCTTT
[37 nt withheld, positions 4209-4245]
ACCCTATCTCGGTCTATTCTTTTGATTTATAAGGGATTTTGCCGATTTCGGCCTATTGGTTAAAAAATGA
GCTGATTTAACAAAAATTTAACGCGAATTTTAACAAAATATTAACGCTTACAATTTCCTGATGCGGTATT
TTCTCCTTACGCATCTGTGCGGTATTTCACACCGCATATCGACCGGTCGAGGAGAACTTCTAGTATATCT
ACATACCTAATATTATTGCCTTATTAAAAATGGAATCCCAACAATTACATCAAAATCCACATTCTCTTCA
AAATCAATTGTCCTGTACTTCCTTGTTCATGTGTGTTCAAAAACGTTATATTTATAGGATAATTATACTC
TATTTCTCAACAAGTAATTGGTTGTTTGGCCGAGCGGTCTAAGGCGCCTGATTCAAGAAATATCTTGACC
GCAGTTAACTGTGGGAATACTCAGGTATCGTAAGATGCAAGAGTTCGAATCTCTTAGCAACCATTATTTT
TTTCCTCAACATAACGAGAACACACAGGGGCGCTATCGCACAGAATCAAATTCGATGACTGGAAATTTTT
TGTTAATTTCAGAGGTCGCCTGACGCATATACCTTTTTCAACTGAAAAATTGGGAGAAAAAGGAAAGGTG
AGAGCGCCGGAACCGGCTTTTCATATAGAATAGAGAAGCGTTCATGACTAAATGCTTGCATCACAATACT
TGAAGTTGACAATATTATTTAAGGACCTATTGTTTTTTCCAATAGGTGGTTAGCAATCGTCTTACTTTCT
AACTTTTCTTACCTTTTACATTTCAGCAATATATATATATATATTTCAAGGATATACCATTCTAATGTCT
GCCCCTAAGAAGATCGTCGTTTTGCCAGGTGACCACGTTGGTCAAGAAATCACAGCCGAAGCCATTAAGG
TTCTTAAAGCTATTTCTGATGTTCGTTCCAATGTCAAGTTCGATTTCGAAAATCATTTAATTGGTGGTGC
TGCTATCGATGCTACAGGTGTTCCACTTCCAGATGAGGCGCTGGAAGCCTCCAAGAAGGCTGATGCCGTT
TTGTTAGGTGCTGTGGGTGGTCCTAAATGGGGTACCGGTAGTGTTAGACCTGAACAAGGTTTACTAAAAA
TCCGTAAAGAACTTCAATTGTACGCCAACTTAAGACCATGTAACTTTGCATCCGACTCTCTTTTAGACTT
ATCTCCAATCAAGCCACAATTTGCTAAAGGTACTGACTTCGTTGTTGTCAGAGAATTAGTGGGAGGTATT
TACTTTGGTAAGAGAAAGGAAGACGATGGTGATGGTGTCGCTTGGGATAGTGAACAATACACCGTTCCAG
AAGTGCAAAGAATCACAAGAATGGCCGCTTTCATGGCCCTACAACATGAGCCACCATTGCCTATTTGGTC
CTTGGATAAAGCTAATGTTTTGGCCTCTTCAAGATTATGGAGAAAAACTGTGGAGGAAACCATCAAGAAC
GAATTCCCTACATTGAAGGTTCAACATCAATTGATTGATTCTGCCGCCATGATCCTAGTTAAGAACCCAA
CCCACCTAAATGGTATTATAATCACCAGCAACATGTTTGGTGATATCATCTCCGATGAAGCCTCCGTTAT
CCCAGGTTCCTTGGGTTTGTTGCCATCTGCGTCCTTGGCCTCTTTGCCAGACAAGAACACCGCATTTGGT
TTGTACGAACCATGCCACGGTTCTGCTCCAGATTTGCCAAAGAATAAGGTCAACCCTATCGCCACTATCT
TGTCTGCTGCAATGATGTTGAAATTGTCATTGAACTTGCCTGAAGAAGGTAAGGCCATTGAAGATGCAGT
TAAAAAGGTTTTGGATGCAGGTATCAGAACTGGTGATTTAGGTGGTTCCAACAGTACCACCGAAGTCGGT
GATGCTGTCGCCGAAGAAGTTAAGAAAATCCTTGCTTAAAAAGATTCTCTTTTTTTATGATATTTGTACA
TAAACTTTATAAATGAAATTCATAATAGAAACGACACGAAATTACAAAATGGAATATGTTCATAGGGTAG
ACGAAACTATATACGCAATCTACATACATTTATCAAGAAGGAGAAAAAGGAGGATGTAAAGGAATACAGG
TAAGCAAATTGATACTAATGGCTCAACGTGATAAGGAAAAAGAATTGCACTTTAACATTAATATTGACAA
GGAGGAGGGCACCACACAAAAAGTTAGGTGTAACAGAAAATCATGAAACTATGATTCCTAATTTATATAT
TGGAGGATTTTCTCTAAAAAAAAAAAAATACAACAAATAAAAAACACTCAATGACCTGACCATTTGATGG
AGTTTAAGTCAATACCTTCTTGAACCATTTCCCATAATGGTGAAAGTTCCCTCAAGAATTTTACTCTGTC
AGAAACGGCCTTAACGACGTAGTCGATATGGTGCACTCTCAGTACAATCTGCTCTGATGCCGCATAGTTA
AGCCAGCCCCGACACCCGCCAACACCCGCTGACGCGCCCTGACGGGCTTGTCTGCTCCCGGCATCCGCTT
ACAGACAAGCTGTGACCGTCTCCGGGAGCTGCATGTGTCAGAGGTTTTCACCGTCATCACCGAAACGCGC
GAGACGAAAGGGCCTCGTGATACGCCTATTTTTATAGGTTAATGTCATGATAATAATGGTTTCTTAGGAC
GGATCGCTTGCCTGTAACTTACACGCGCCTCGTATCTTTTAATGATGGAATAATTTGGGAATTTACTCTG
TGTTTATTTATTTTTATGTTTTGTATTTGGATTTTAGAAAGTAAATAAAGAAGGTAGAAGAGTTACGGAA
TGAAGAAAAAAAAATAAACAAAGGTTTAAAAAATTTCAACAAAAAGCGTACTTTACATATATATTTATTA
GACAAGAAAAGCAGATTAAATAGATATACATTCGATTAACGATAAGTAAAATGTAAAATCACAGGATTTT
CGTGTGTGGTCTTCTACACAGACAAGATGAAACAATTCGGCATTAATACCTGAGAGCAGGAAGAGCAAGA
TAAAAGGTAGTATTTGTTGGCGATCCCCCTAGAGTCTTTTACATCTTCGGAAAACAAAAACTATTTTTTC
TTTAATTTCTTTTTTTACTTTCTATTTTTAATTTATATATTTATATTAAAAAATTTAAATTATAATTATT
TTTATAGCACGTGATGAAAAGGACCCAGGTGGCACTTTTCGGGGAAATGTGCGCGGAACCCCTATTTGTT
TATTTTTCTAAATACATTCAAATATGTATCCGCTCATGAGACAATAACCCTGATAAATGCTTCAATAATA
TTGAAAAAGGAAGAGTATGAGTATTCAACATTTCCGTGTCGCCCTTATTCCCTTTTTTGCGGCATTTTGC
CTTCCTGTTTTTGCTCACCCAGAAACGCTGGTGAAAGTAAAAGATGCTGAAGATCAGTTGGGTGCACGAG
TGGGTTACATCGAACTGGATCTCAACAGCGGTAAGATCCTTGAGAGTTTTCGCCCCGAAGAACGTTTTCC
AATGATGAGCACTTTTAAAGTTCTGCTATGTGGCGCGGTATTATCCCGTATTGACGCCGGGCAAGAGCAA
CTCGGTCGCCGCATACACTATTCTCAGAATGACTTGGTTGAGTACTCACCAGTCACAGAAAAGCATCTTA
CGGATGGCATGACAGTAAGAGAATTATGCAGTGCTGCCATAACCATGAGTGATAACACTGCGGCCAACTT
ACTTCTGACAACGATCGGAGGACCGAAGGAGCTAACCGCTTTTTTGCACAACATGGGGGATCATGTAACT
CGCCTTGATCGTTGGGAACCGGAGCTGAATGAAGCCATACCAAACGACGAGCGTGACACCACGATGCCTG
TAGCAATGGCAACAACGTTGCGCAAACTATTAACTGGCGAACTACTTACTCTAGCTTCCCGGCAACAATT
AATAGACTGGATGGAGGCGGATAAAGTTGCAGGACCACTTCTGCGCTCGGCCCTTCCGGCTGGCTGGTTT
ATTGCTGATAAATCTGGAGCCGGTGAGCGTGGGTCTCGCGGTATCATTGCAGCACTGGGGCCAGATGGTA
AGCCCTCCCGTATCGTAGTTATCTACACGACGGGGAGTCAGGCAACTATGGATGAACGAAATAGACAGAT
CGCTGAGATAGGTGCCTCACTGATTAAGCATTGGTAACTGTCAGACCAAGTTTACTCATATATACTTTAG
ATTGATTTAAAACTTCATTTTTAATTTAAAAGGATCTAGGTGAAGATCCTTTTTGATAATCTCATGACCA
AAATCCCTTAACGTGAGTTTTCGTTCCACTGAGCGTCAGACCCCGTAGAAAAGATCAAAGGATCTTCTTG
AGATCCTTTTTTTCTGCGCGTAATCTGCTGCTTGCAAACAAAAAAACCACCGCTACCAGCGGTGGTTTGT
TTGCCGGATCAAGAGCTACCAACTCTTTTTCCGAAGGTAACTGGCTTCAGCAGAGCGCAGATACCAAATA
CTGTTCTTCTAGTGTAGCCGTAGTTAGGCCACCACTTCAAGAACTCTGTAGCACCGCCTACATACCTCGC
TCTGCTAATCCTGTTACCAGTGGCTGCTGCCAGTGGCGATAAGTCGTGTCTTACCGG
